>Addgene plasmid #14152 | pAG424GPD-ccdB | depositor full sequence | sequence record 7815 | Author sequence
GACGAAAGGGCCTCGTGATACGCCTATTTTTATAGGTTAATGTCATGATAATAATGGTTTCTTAATATGA
TCCAATATCAAAGGAAATGATAGCATTGAAGGATGAGACTAATCCAATTGAGGAGTGGCAGCATATAGAA
CAGCTAAAGGGTAGTGCTGAAGGAAGCATACGATACCCCGCATGGAATGGGATAATATCACAGGAGGTAC
TAGACTACCTTTCATCCTACATAAATAGACGCATATAAGTACGCATTTAAGCATAAACACGCACTATGCC
GTTCTTCTCATGTATATATATATACAGGCAACACGCAGATATAGGTGCGACGTGAACAGTGAGCTGTATG
TGCGCAGCTCGCGTTGCATTTTCGGAAGCGCTCGTTTTCGGAAACGCTTTGAAGTTCCTATTCCGAAGTT
CCTATTCTCTAGAAAGTATAGGAACTTCAGAGCGCTTTTGAAAACCAAAAGCGCTCTGAAGACGCACTTT
CAAAAAACCAAAAACGCACCGGACTGTAACGAGCTACTAAAATATTGCGAATACCGCTTCCACAAACATT
GCTCAAAAGTATCTCTTTGCTATATATCTCTGTGCTATATCCCTATATAACCTACCCATCCACCTTTCGC
TCCTTGAACTTGCATCTAAACTCGACCTCTACATTTTTTATGTTTATCTCTAGTATTACTCTTTAGACAA
AAAAATTGTAGTAAGAACTATTCATAGAGTGAATCGAAAACAATACGAAAATGTAAACATTTCCTATACG
TAGTATATAGAGACAAAATAGAAGAAACCGTTCATAATTTTCTGACCAATGAAGAATCATCAACGCTATC
ACTTTCTGTTCACAAAGTATGCGCAATCCACATCGGTATAGAATATAATCGGGGATGCCTTTATCTTGAA
AAAATGCACCCGCAGCTTCGCTAGTAATCAGTAAACGCGGGAAGTGGAGTCAGGCTTTTTTTATGGAAGA
GAAAATAGACACCAAAGTAGCCTTCTTCTAACCTTAACGGACCTACAGTGCAAAAAGTTATCAAGAGACT
GCATTATAGAGCGCACAAAGGAGAAAAAAAGTAATCTAAGATGCTTTGTTAGAAAAATAGCGCTCTCGGG
ATGCATTTTTGTAGAACAAAAAAGAAGTATAGATTCTTTGTTGGTAAAATAGCGCTCTCGCGTTGCATTT
CTGTTCTGTAAAAATGCAGCTCAGATTCTTTGTTTGAAAAATTAGCGCTCTCGCGTTGCATTTTTGTTTT
ACAAAAATGAAGCACAGATTCTTCGTTGGTAAAATAGCGCTTTCGCGTTGCATTTCTGTTCTGTAAAAAT
GCAGCTCAGATTCTTTGTTTGAAAAATTAGCGCTCTCGCGTTGCATTTTTGTTCTACAAAATGAAGCACA
GATGCTTCGTTCAGGTGGCACTTTTCGGGGAAATGTGCGCGGAACCCCTATTTGTTTATTTTTCTAAATA
CATTCAAATATGTATCCGCTCATGAGACAATAACCCTGATAAATGCTTCAATAATATTGAAAAAGGAAGA
GTATGAGTATTCAACATTTCCGTGTCGCCCTTATTCCCTTTTTTGCGGCATTTTGCCTTCCTGTTTTTGC
TCACCCAGAAACGCTGGTGAAAGTAAAAGATGCTGAAGATCAGTTGGGTGCACGAGTGGGTTACATCGAA
CTGGATCTCAACAGCGGTAAGATCCTTGAGAGTTTTCGCCCCGAAGAACGTTTTCCAATGATGAGCACTT
TTAAAGTTCTGCTATGTGGCGCGGTATTATCCCGTATTGACGCCGGGCAAGAGCAACTCGGTCGCCGCAT
ACACTATTCTCAGAATGACTTGGTTGAGTACTCACCAGTCACAGAAAAGCATCTTACGGATGGCATGACA
GTAAGAGAATTATGCAGTGCTGCCATAACCATGAGTGATAACACTGCGGCCAACTTACTTCTGACAACGA
TCGGAGGACCGAAGGAGCTAACCGCTTTTTTGCACAACATGGGGGATCATGTAACTCGCCTTGATCGTTG
GGAACCGGAGCTGAATGAAGCCATACCAAACGACGAGCGTGACACCACGATGCCTGTAGCAATGGCAACA
ACGTTGCGCAAACTATTAACTGGCGAACTACTTACTCTAGCTTCCCGGCAACAATTAATAGACTGGATGG
AGGCGGATAAAGTTGCAGGACCACTTCTGCGCTCGGCCCTTCCGGCTGGCTGGTTTATTGCTGATAAATC
TGGAGCCGGTGAGCGTGGGTCTCGCGGTATCATTGCAGCACTGGGGCCAGATGGTAAGCCCTCCCGTATC
GTAGTTATCTACACGACGGGGAGTCAGGCAACTATGGATGAACGAAATAGACAGATCGCTGAGATAGGTG
CCTCACTGATTAAGCATTGGTAACTGTCAGACCAAGTTTACTCATATATACTTTAGATTGATTTAAAACT
TCATTTTTAATTTAAAAGGATCTAGGTGAAGATCCTTTTTGATAATCTCATGACCAAAATCCCTTAACGT
GAGTTTTCGTTCCACTGAGCGTCAGACCCCGTAGAAAAGATCAAAGGATCTTCTTGAGATCCTTTTTTTC
TGCGCGTAATCTGCTGCTTGCAAACAAAAAAACCACCGCTACCAGCGGTGGTTTGTTTGCCGGATCAAGA
GCTACCAACTCTTTTTCCGAAGGTAACTGGCTTCAGCAGAGCGCAGATACCAAATACTGTCCTTCTAGTG
TAGCCGTAGTTAGGCCACCACTTCAAGAACTCTGTAGCACCGCCTACATACCTCGCTCTGCTAATCCTGT
TACCAGTGGCTGCTGCCAGTGGCGATAAGTCGTGTCTTACCGGGTTGGACTCAAGACGATAGTTACCGGA
TAAGGCGCAGCGGTCGGGCTGAACGGGGGGTTCGTGCACACAGCCCAGCTTGGAGCGAACGACCTACACC
GAACTGAGATACCTACAGCGTGAGCTATGAGAAAGCGCCACGCTTCCCGAAGGGAGAAAGGCGGACAGGT
ATCCGGTAAGCGGCAGGGTCGGAACAGGAGAGCGCACGAGGGAGCTTCCAGGGGGAAACGCCTGGTATCT
TTATAGTCCTGTCGGGTTTCGCCACCTCTGACTTGAGCGTCGATTTTTGTGATGCTCGTCAGGGGGGCGG
AGCCTATGGAAAAACGCCAGCAACGCGGCCTTTTTACGGTTCCTGGCCTTTTGCTGGCCTTTTGCTCACA
TGTTCTTTCCTGCGTTATCCCCTGATTCTGTGGATAACCGTATTACCGCCTTTGAGTGAGCTGATACCGC
TCGCCGCAGCCGAACGACCGAGCGCAGCGAGTCAGTGAGCGAGGAAGCGGAAGAGCGCCCAATACGCAAA
CCGCCTCTCCCCGCGCGTTGGCCGATTCATTAATGCAGCTGGCACGACAGGTTTCCCGACTGGAAAGCGG
GCAGTGAGCGCAACGCAATTAATGTGAGTTACCTCACTCATTAGGCACCCCAGGCTTTACACTTTATGCT
TCCGGCTCCTATGTTGTGTGGAATTGTGAGCGGATAACAATTTCACACAGGAAACAGCTATGACCATGAT
TACGCCAAGCGCGCAATTAACCCTCACTAAAGGGAACAAAAGCTGGAGCTCTTCGAGTTTATCATTATCA
ATACTCGCCATTTCAAAGAATACGTAAATAATTAATAGTAGTGATTTTCCTAACTTTATTTAGTCAAAAA
ATTAGCCTTTTAATTCTGCTGTAACCCGTACATGCCCAAAATAGGGGGCGGGTTACACAGAATATATAAC
ACCGAAGGTGCCTGGGTGAACAGGTTTATTCCTGGCATCCACTAAATATAATGGAGCCCGCTTTTTAAGC
TGGCATCCAGAAAAAAAAAGAATCCCAGCACCAAAATATTGTTTTCTTCACCAACCATCAGTTCATAGGT
CCATTCTCTTAGCGCAACTACAGAGAACAGGGGCACAAACAGGCAAAAAACGGGCACAACCTCAATGGAG
TGATGCAACCTGCCTGGAGTAAATGATGACACAAGGCAATTGACCCACGCATGTATCTATCTCATTTTCT
TACACCTTCTATTACCTTCTGCTCTCTCTGATTTGGAAAAAGCTGAAAAAAAAGGTTGAAACCAGTTCCC
TGAAATTATTCCCCTACTTGACTAATAAGTATATAAAGACGGTAGGTATTGATTGTAATTCTGTAAATCT
ATTTCTTAAACTTCTTAAATTCTACTTTTATAGTTAGTCTTTTTTTTAGTTTTAAAACACCAGAACTTAG
TTTCGACGGATTCTAGAACTAGTGGATCCCCCATCACAAGTTTGTACAAAAAAGCTGAACGAGAAACGTA
AAATGATATAAATATCAATATATTAAATTAGATTTTGCATAAAAAACAGACTACATAATACTGTAAAACA
CAACATATCCAGTCACTATGGCGGCCGCATTAGGCACCCCAGGCTTTACACTTTATGCTTCCGGCTCGTA
TAATGTGTGGATTTTGAGTTAGGATCCGTCGAGATTTTCAGGAGCTAAGGAAGCTAAAATGGAGAAAAAA
ATCACTGGATATACCACCGTTGATATATCCCAATGGCATCGTAAAGAACATTTTGAGGCATTTCAGTCAG
TTGCTCAATGTACCTATAACCAGACCGTTCAGCTGGATATTACGGCCTTTTTAAAGACCGTAAAGAAAAA
TAAGCACAAGTTTTATCCGGCCTTTATTCACATTCTTGCCCGCCTGATGAATGCTCATCCGGAATTCCGT
ATGGCAATGAAAGACGGTGAGCTGGTGATATGGGATAGTGTTCACCCTTGTTACACCGTTTTCCATGAGC
AAACTGAAACGTTTTCATCGCTCTGGAGTGAATACCACGACGATTTCCGGCAGTTTCTACACATATATTC
GCAAGATGTGGCGTGTTACGGTGAAAACCTGGCCTATTTCCCTAAAGGGTTTATTGAGAATATGTTTTTC
GTCTCAGCCAATCCCTGGGTGAGTTTCACCAGTTTTGATTTAAACGTGGCCAATATGGACAACTTCTTCG
CCCCCGTTTTCACCATGGGCAAATATTATACGCAAGGCGACAAGGTGCTGATGCCGCTGGCGATTCAGGT
TCATCATGCCGTCTGTGATGGCTTCCATGTCGGCAGAATGCTTAATGAATTACAACAGTACTGCGATGAG
TGGCAGGGCGGGGCGTAAACGCCGCGTGGATCCGGCTTACTAAAAGCCAGATAACAGTATGCGTATTTGC
GCGCTGATTTTTGCGGTATAAGAATATATACTGATATGTATACCCGAAGTATGTCAAAAAGAGGTATGCT
ATGAAGCAGCGTATTACAGTGACAGTTGACAGCGACAGCTATCAGTTGCTCAAGGCATATATGATGTCAA
TATCTCCGGTCTGGTAAGCACAACCATGCAGAATGAAGCCCGTCGTCTGCGTGCCGAACGCTGGAAAGCG
GAAAATCAGGAAGGGATGGCTGAGGTCGCCCGGTTTATTGAAATGAACGGCTCTTTTGCTGACGAGAACA
GGGGCTGGTGAAATGCAGTTTAAGGTTTACACCTATAAAAGAGAGAGCCGTTATCGTCTGTTTGTGGATG
TACAGAGTGATATTATTGACACGCCCGGGCGACGGATGGTGATCCCCCTGGCCAGTGCACGTCTGCTGTC
AGATAAAGTCTCCCGTGAACTTTACCCGGTGGTGCATATCGGGGATGAAAGCTGGCGCATGATGACCACC
GATATGGCCAGTGTGCCGGTCTCCGTTATCGGGGAAGAAGTGGCTGATCTCAGCCACCGCGAAAATGACA
TCAAAAACGCCATTAACCTGATGTTCTGGGGAATATAAATGTCAGGCTCCCTTATACACAGCCAGTCTGC
AGGTCGACCATAGTGACTGGATATGTTGTGTTTTACAGTATTATGTAGTCTGTTTTTTATGCAAAATCTA
ATTTAATATATTGATATTTATATCATTTTACGTTTCTCGTTCAGCTTTCTTGTACAAAGTGGTGATGGGC
TGCAGGAATTCGATATCAAGCTTATCGATACCGTCGACCTCGAGTCATGTAATTAGTTATGTCACGCTTA
CATTCACGCCCTCCCCCCACATCCGCTCTAACCGAAAAGGAAGGAGTTAGACAACCTGAAGTCTAGGTCC
CTATTTATTTTTTTATAGTTATGTTAGTATTAAGAACGTTATTTATATTTCAAATTTTTCTTTTTTTTCT
GTACAGACGCGTGTACGCATGTAACATTATACTGAAAACCTTGCTTGAGAAGGTTTTGGGACGCTCGAAG
GCTTTAATTTGCGGCCGGTACCCAATTCGCCCTATAGTGAGTCGTATTACGCGCGCTCACTGGCCGTCGT
TTTACAACGTCGTGACTGGGAAAACCCTGGCGTTACCCAACTTAATCGCCTTGCAGCACATCCCCCTTTC
GCCAGCTGGCGTAATAGCGAAGAGGCCCGCACCGATCGCCCTTCCCAACAGTTGCGCAGCCTGAATGGCG
AATGGCGCG
[124 nt withheld, positions 6520-6643]
C
[91 nt withheld, positions 6645-6735]
A
[49 nt withheld, positions 6737-6785]
CCTTTGACGTTGGAGTCCACGTTCTTT
[37 nt withheld, positions 6813-6849]
ACCCTATCTCGGTCTATTCTTTTGATTTATAAGGGATTTTGCCGATTTCGGCCTATTGGTTAAAAAATGA
GCTGATTTAACAAAAATTTAACGCGAATTTTAACAAAATATTAACGTTTACAATTTCCTGATGCGGTATT
TTCTCCTTACGCATCTGTGCGGTATTTCACACCGCATAGGCAAGTGCACAAACAATACTTAAATAAATAC
TACTCAGTAATAACCTATTTCTTAGCATTTTTGACGAAATTTGCTATTTTGTTAGAGTCTTTTACACCAT
TTGTCTCCACACCTCCGCTTACATCAACACCAATAACGCCATTTAATCTAAGCGCATCACCAACATTTTC
TGGCGTCAGTCCACCAGCTAACATAAAATGTAAGCTTTCGGGGCTCTCTTGCCTTCCAACCCAGTCAGAA
ATCGAGTTCCAATCCAAAAGTTCACCTGTCCCACCTGCTTCTGAATCAAACAAGGGAATAAACGAATGAG
GTTTCTGTGAAGCTGCACTGAGTAGTATGTTGCAGTCTTTTGGAAATACGAGTCTTTTAATAACTGGCAA
ACCGAGGAACTCTTGGTATTCTTGCCACGACTCATCTCCATGCAGTTGGACGATATCAATGCCGTAATCA
TTGACCAGAGCCAAAACATCCTCCTTAGGTTGATTACGAAACACGCCAACCAAGTATTTCGGAGTGCCTG
AACTATTTTTATATGCTTTTACAAGACTTGAAATTTTCCTTGCAATAACCGGGTCAATTGTTCTCTTTCT
ATTGGGCACACATATAATACCCAGCAAGTCAGCATCGGAATCTAGAGCACATTCTGCGGCCTCTGTGCTC
TGCAAGCCGCAAACTTTCACCAATGGACCAGAACTACCTGTGAAATTAATAACAGACATACTCCAAGCTG
CCTTTGTGTGCTTAATCACGTATACTCACGTGCTCAATAGTCACCAATGCCCTCCCTCTTGGCCCTCTCC
TTTTCTTTTTTCGACCGAATTAATTCTTAATCGGCAAAAAAAGAAAAGCTCCGGATCAAGATTGTACGTA
AGGTGACAAGCTATTTTTCAATAAAGAATATCTTCCACTACTGCCATCTGGCGTCATAACTGCAAAGTAC
ACATATATTACGATGCTGTCTATTAAATGCTTCCTATATTATATATATAGTAATGTCGTTTATGGTGCAC
TCTCAGTACAATCTGCTCTGATGCCGCATAGTTAAGCCAGCCCCGACACCCGCCAACACCCGCTGACGCG
CCCTGACGGGCTTGTCTGCTCCCGGCATCCGCTTACAGACAAGCTGTGACCGTCTCCGGGAGCTGCATGT
GTCAGAGGTTTTCACCGTCATCACCGAAACGCGCGA
Features (pLannotate 1.2.2; 28 found; start..end, strand, type, name):
     69..1411    +  rep_origin     2μ ori: yeast 2μ plasmid origin of replication
   1438..1542    +  promoter       AmpR promoter: bla
   1543..2403    +  CDS            AmpR: β-lactamase; bla; confers resistance to ampicillin, carbenicillin, and related antibiotics
   2574..3162    +  rep_origin     ori: high-copy-number ColE1/pMB1/pBR322/pUC origin of replication
   3345..3437    +  CDS            lacI (fragment): lac repressor; lacI; The lac repressor binds to the lac operator to inhibit transcription in E. coli. This inhibition can be relieved by adding lactose or isopropyl-β-D-thiogalactopyranoside (IPTG).
   3450..3471    +  protein_bind   CAP binding site: CAP binding activates transcription in the presence of cAMP. E. coli catabolite activator protein
   3486..3516    +  promoter       lac promoter: promoter for the E. coli lac operon
   3524..3540    +  protein_bind   lac operator: The lac repressor binds to the lac operator to inhibit transcription in E. coli. This inhibition can be relieved by adding lactose or isopropyl-β-D-thiogalactopyranoside (IPTG). lac repressor encoded by lacI
   3585..3603    +  promoter       T3 promoter: promoter for bacteriophage T3 RNA polymerase
   3632..4276    +  promoter       GAP promoter: S. cerevisiae TDH3; promoter for glyceraldehyde-3-phosphate dehydrogenase
   4282..4302    +  misc_feature   MCS (fragment): pBluescript multiple cloning site
   4306..4430    +  protein_bind   attR1: mutant version of attR; recombination site for the Gateway® LR reaction LR Clonase™
   4455..4485    +  promoter       lac UV5 promoter: E. coli lac promoter with an "up" mutation
   4509..4538    +  promoter       cat promoter (fragment): promoter of the E. coli cat gene encoding chloramphenicol acetyltransferase
   4539..5198    +  CDS            CmR: chloramphenicol acetyltransferase; cat; confers resistance to chloramphenicol
   5380..5538    +  CDS            ccdA (fragment): CCDA_ECO57 - Also known as H, letA. Experimental evidence at protein level: Swiss-Prot protein existence level 1. Antitoxin component of a type II toxin-antitoxin (TA) system which inhibits the post-segregational killing (PSK) of plasmid-free cells, also referred to as a plasmid addiction system. Binds to and blocks the activity of CcdB; will also remove bound CcdB protein from the CcdB-GyrA complex by forming a CcdA-CcdB complex, a process termed rejuvenation. Functions as a transcriptional corepressor for the ccdAB operon, repression also requires CcdB (By similarity). From Escherichia coli
   5543..5845    +  CDS            ccdB: CCDB_ECOLI - Also known as G, letB, letD. Experimental evidence at protein level: Swiss-Prot protein existence level 1. Toxic component of a type II toxin-antitoxin (TA) system, functioning in plasmid maintainence. Responsible for the post- segregational killing (PSK) of plasmid-free cells, also referred to as a plasmid addiction system. Half-life of over 2 hours. Cell killing by CcdB is accompanied by filamentation, defects in chromosome and plasmid segregation, defects in cell division, formation of anucleate cells, decreased DNA synthesis and plasmid loss. Interferes with the activity of DN
   5889..6013    -  protein_bind   attR2: mutant version of attR; recombination site for the Gateway® LR reaction LR Clonase™
   6017..6064    +  misc_feature   MCS (fragment): pBluescript multiple cloning site
   6065..6312    +  terminator     CYC1 terminator: S. cerevisiae CYC1; transcription terminator for CYC1
   6331..6349    -  promoter       T7 promoter: promoter for bacteriophage T7 RNA polymerase
   6357..6512    +  CDS            lacZα (fragment): LacZα fragment of β-galactosidase; lacZ fragment
   6520..6975    +  rep_origin     f1 ori (sequence partly withheld): f1 bacteriophage origin of replication; arrow indicates direction of (+) strand synthesis
   6976..7027    -  misc_feature   bom (fragment): basis of mobility region from pBR322
   7074..7748    -  CDS            TRP1: phosphoribosylanthranilate isomerase, required for tryptophan biosynthesis; S. cerevisiae TRP1; yeast auxotrophic marker
   7749..8029    -  promoter       TRP1 promoter: S. cerevisiae TRP1
   8030..8079    -  misc_feature   bom (fragment): basis of mobility region from pBR322
   8181..1       -  CDS            rop (fragment) (across the origin): Rop protein, which maintains plasmids at low copy number; rop
