[The description below was written by a language model from this plasmid's Addgene catalogue record and pLannotate feature annotations shown in this document.]
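Description:
pAG424GPD-ccdB is an empty Gateway destination vector for constitutive protein expression in Saccharomyces cerevisiae, built on the pRS424 backbone. It is an episomal shuttle plasmid of about 8.2 kb. In yeast it replicates from the 2μ origin, which gives multicopy maintenance, and is selected by complementation of tryptophan auxotrophy through the TRP1 gene and its own promoter. In E. coli it uses a high-copy ColE1/pUC-type origin with ampicillin resistance (bla). The backbone also carries an f1 phage origin, remnants of the pBluescript lacZα/MCS region, and flanking T3 and T7 promoters.

The expression unit consists of the strong constitutive GPD (TDH3, annotated as GAP) promoter and the CYC1 transcription terminator. These bracket a Gateway cassette bounded by attR1 and attR2. Between the att sites lie a chloramphenicol acetyltransferase gene and the ccdB toxin gene, together with a fragment of ccdA. CcdB poisons DNA gyrase, so the unrecombined vector can only be propagated in ccdB-tolerant strains, with chloramphenicol and ampicillin used together to retain the cassette. In an LR Clonase reaction, an open reading frame from an attL-flanked entry clone replaces the CmR–ccdB segment. Transformation into standard E. coli then counter-selects against non-recombined plasmid.

No epitope or fluorescent tag is annotated, so the inserted gene would be expressed untagged, placed directly between the GPD promoter and the CYC1 terminator. The plasmid belongs to a suite of yeast Gateway vectors designed for high-throughput genetic analysis. The record notes that the deposited full sequence is a reference and may not match the physical plasmid exactly.
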