Addgene plasmid #14152: pAG424GPD-ccdB
Purpose: (Empty Backbone)
Depositing lab: Susan Lindquist. Depositing organization: Whitehead Institute for Biomedical Research. Publication: A suite of Gateway cloning vectors for high-throughput genetic analysis in Saccharomyces cerevisiae. Alberti S, Gitler AD, Lindquist S. Yeast. 2007 Oct . 24(10):913-9. 10.1002/yea.1502 PubMed 17583893.
Backbone
  Vector backbone: pRS424
  Vector type: Yeast Expression ; Gateway Destination
  Selectable markers: TRP1
Growth in bacteria
  Bacterial resistance: Chloramphenicol and Ampicillin, 25 & 100 μg/mL
  Growth temperature: 37°C
  Growth strain: ccdB Survival
  Growth instructions: DB3.1, ccdB Survival
  Copy number: Unknown
Gene/Insert
  Gene/Insert name: None
  Cloning method: Gateway Cloning
  Sequencing primers: 5′ GPDPro_F
Terms and licenses: Academic/Nonprofit Terms; Industry Terms: Not Available to Industry
Depositor comments: Type of plasmid: 2-micron. This plasmid contains the Gateway technology from Invitrogen; Invitrogen requires purchasing of Gateway Clonase for carrying out the Gateway recombinational cloning reaction http://www.invitrogen.com Please note that the full plasmid sequence is provided as a reference only, and may not match the exact sequence of the plasmid.
How to cite: pAG424GPD-ccdB was a gift from Susan Lindquist (Addgene plasmid # 14152 ; http://n2t.net/addgene:14152 ; RRID:Addgene_14152)
