>Addgene plasmid #14152 | pAG424GPD-ccdB | addgene partial sequence | sequence record 20421 | 14152 with pRS_marker
TATATATATAATATGAGGAAGCATTTAATAGAACAGCATCGTAATATATGTGTACTTTGCAGTTATGACG
CCAGATGGCAGTAGTGGAAGATATTCTTTATTGAAAAATAGCTTGTCACCTTACGTACAATCTTGATCCG
GAGCTTTTCTTTTTTTGCCGATTAAGAATTAATTCGGTCGAAAAAAGAAAAGGAGAGGGCCAAGAGGGAG
GGCATTGGTGACTATTGAGCACGTGAGTATACGTGATTAAGCACACAAAGGCAGCTTGGAGTATGTCTGT
TATTAATTTCACAGGTAGTTCTGGTCCATTGGTGAAAGTTTGCGGCTTGCAGAGCACAGAGGCCGCAGAA
TGTGCTCTAGATTCCGATGCTGACTTGCTGGGTATTATATGTGTGCCCAATAGAAAGAGAACAATTGACC
CGGTTATTGCAAGGAAAATTTCAAGTCTTGTAAAAGCATATAAAAATAGTTCAGGCACTCCGAAATACTT
GGTTGGCGTGTTTCGTAATCAACCTAAGGAGGATGTTTTGGCTCTGGTCAATGATTACGGCATTGATATC
GTCCAACTGCATGGAGATGAGTCGTGGCAAGAATACCAAGAGTTCCTCGGTTTGCCAGTTATTAAAAGAC
TCGTATTTCCAAAAGACTGCAACATACTACTCAGTGCAGCTTCAC
