>Addgene plasmid #14152 | pAG424GPD-ccdB | addgene partial sequence | sequence record 20422 | 14152 with GW5
GCATAAAGTGTAAAGCCTGGGGGTGCCTAATGCGGCCGCCATAGTGACTGGATATGTTGTGTTTTACAGT
ATTATGTAGTCTGTTTTTTATGCAAAATCTAATTTAATATATTGATATTTATATCATTTTACGTTTCTCG
TTCAGCTTTTTTGTACAAACTTGTGATGGGGGATCCACTAGTTCTAGAATCCGTCGAAACTAAGTTCTGG
TGTTTTAAAACTAAAAAAAAGACTAACTATAAAAGTAGAATTTAAGAAGTTTAAGAAATAGATTTACAGA
ATTACAATCAATACCTACCGTCTTTATATACTTATTAGTCAAGTAGGGGAATAATTTCAGGGAACTGGTT
TCAACCTTTTTTTTCAGCTTTTTCCAAATCAGAGAGAGCAGAAGGTAATAGAAGGTGTAAGAAAATGAGA
TAGATACATGCGTGGGTCAATTGCCTTGTGTCATCATTTACTCCAGGCAGGTTGCATCACTCCATTGAGG
TTGTGCCCGTTTTTTGCCTGTTTGTGCCCCTGTTCTCTGTAGTTGCGCTAAAAGAATGGACCTATGAACT
GATGGTTGGTGAAGAAAACAATATTTTGGTGCTGGGATTCTTTTTTTTTCTGGATGCCAGCT
