>Addgene plasmid #14152 | pAG424GPD-ccdB | addgene partial sequence | sequence record 20423 | 14152 with GW3
CAGCCACCGCGAAAATGACATCAAAAACGCCATTAACCTGATGTTCTGGGGAATATAAATGTCAGGCTCC
CTTATACACAGCCAGTCTGCAGGTCGACCATAGTGACTGGATATGTTGTGTTTTACAGTATTATGTAGTC
TGTTTTTTATGCAAAATCTAATTTAATATATTGATATTTATATCATTTTACGTTTCTCGTTCAGCTTTCT
TGTACAAAGTGGTGATGGGCTGCAGGAATTCGATATCAAGCTTATCGATACCGTCGACCTCGAGTCATGT
AATTAGTTATGTCACGCTTACATTCACGCCCTCCCCCCACATCCGCTCTAACCGAAAAGGAAGGAGTTAG
ACAACCTGAAGTCTAGGTCCCTATTTATTTTTTTATAGTTATGTTAGTATTAAGAACGTTATTTATATTT
CAAATTTTTCTTTTTTTTCTGTACAGACGCGTGTACGCATGTAACATTATACTGAAAACCTTGCTTGAGA
AGGTTTTGGGACGCTCGAAGGCTTTAATTTGCGGCCGGTACCCAATTCGCCCTATAGTGAGTCGTATTAC
GCGCGCTCACTGGCCGTCGTTTTACAACGTCGTGACTGGGAAAACCCTGGCGTTACCCAA
